Addgene plasmid #99657: dSp-p65 (200-261)
Purpose: Expresses dSp Cas9 fused to truncated p65 activation domain
Depositing lab: George Church. Depositing organization: Harvard Medical School. Publication: Rational design of a compact CRISPR-Cas9 activator for AAV-mediated delivery. Vora S, Cheng J, Xiao R, VanDusen NJ, Quintino L, Pu WT, Vandenberghe LH, Chavez A, Church G. bioRxiv 2018. 298620 10.1101/298620.
Backbone
  Vector backbone: pBR322
  Vector type: Mammalian Expression
Growth in bacteria
  Bacterial resistance: Ampicillin, 100 μg/mL
  Growth temperature: 37°C
  Growth strain: DH5alpha
  Copy number: Low Copy
Gene/Insert
  Gene/Insert name: dCas9
  Species: Synthetic
  Mutation: dead Cas9
  Tag / fusion protein: truncated p65 activation domain (200-261) (C terminal on insert)
  Cloning method: Restriction Enzyme; 5′ cloning site unknown (unknown if destroyed); 3′ cloning site unknown (unknown if destroyed)
Terms and licenses: Academic/Nonprofit Terms; Industry Terms: Not Available to Industry
Depositor comments: Please visit https://doi.org/10.1101/298620 for bioRxiv preprint.
How to cite: dSp-p65 (200-261) was a gift from George Church (Addgene plasmid # 99657 ; http://n2t.net/addgene:99657 ; RRID:Addgene_99657)
