[The description below was written by a language model from this plasmid's Addgene catalogue record and pLannotate feature annotations shown in this document.]
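Description:
dSp-p65 (200-261) is a mammalian expression plasmid of about 7.5 kb, listed as built on a pBR322 backbone, that produces a nuclease-dead Streptococcus pyogenes Cas9 fused at its C terminus to a short piece of the p65 (RELA) transactivation domain. It is propagated in E. coli under ampicillin selection, using a β-lactamase gene with its native promoter and a ColE1/pMB1-family origin. The catalogue entry lists it as low copy, whereas the automated annotation labels the origin generically as a high-copy type, so the record is not fully consistent on this point. A fragment of the pBR322 bom region is also present. No mammalian selection marker or reporter is annotated.

The expression cassette is driven by the human cytomegalovirus immediate early enhancer and promoter. Downstream lies the Cas9m4 coding sequence, which carries the D10A, D839A, H840A and N863A substitutions. These abolish DNA cleavage but leave RNA-guided DNA binding intact. It is followed shortly by a roughly 190 bp RELA fragment, consistent with the 62-residue segment named in the construct title. An HSV thymidine kinase polyadenylation signal terminates the transcript, and a small reverse-oriented remnant of the bGH poly(A) signal sits just beyond it. No guide RNA cassette is annotated, so a guide would have to be supplied from a separate construct.

When directed to a promoter, the fusion is intended to act as a programmable transcriptional activator. The associated work concerns the rational design of a compact Cas9 activator small enough for AAV delivery, so this plasmid is presumably one of a series of truncated activation-domain variants tested there. The plasmid itself carries no annotated AAV elements.
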