Features (pLannotate 1.2.2; 10 found; start..end, strand, type, name):
    110..489     +  enhancer       CMV enhancer: human cytomegalovirus immediate early enhancer
    490..693     +  promoter       CMV promoter: human cytomegalovirus (CMV) immediate early promoter
    808..4911    +  CDS            Cas9m4: catalytically dead mutant of the Cas9 endonuclease from the Streptococcus pyogenes Type II CRISPR/Cas system RNA-guided DNA-binding protein that lacks endonuclease activity due to the mutations D10A, D839A, H840A, and N863A (Mali et al., 2013)
   4972..5157    +  CDS            RELA (fragment): TF65_HUMAN - Also known as NFKB3. Experimental evidence at protein level: Swiss-Prot protein existence level 1. NF-kappa-B is a pleiotropic transcription factor present in almost all cell types and is the endpoint of a series of signal transduction events that are initiated by a vast array of stimuli related to many biological processes such as inflammation, immunity, differentiation, cell growth, tumorigenesis and apoptosis. NF-kappa-B is a homo- or heterodimeric complex formed by the Rel-like domain- containing proteins RELA/p65, RELB, NFKB1/p105, NFKB1/p50, REL and NFKB2/p52. The heterodime
   5256..5304    +  polyA_signal   HSV TK poly(A) signal: herpes simplex virus thymidine kinase polyadenylation signal (Cole and Stacy, 1985)
   5395..5411    -  polyA_signal   bGH poly(A) signal (fragment): bovine growth hormone polyadenylation signal
   5618..6206    -  rep_origin     ori: high-copy-number ColE1/pMB1/pBR322/pUC origin of replication
   6377..7237    -  CDS            AmpR: β-lactamase; bla; confers resistance to ampicillin, carbenicillin, and related antibiotics
   7238..7342    -  promoter       AmpR promoter: bla
   7401..7453    -  misc_feature   bom (fragment): basis of mobility region from pBR322
>Addgene plasmid #99657 | dSp-p65 (200-261) | addgene full sequence | sequence record 191931 | Addgene NGS Result
AAAATTTAAGCTACAACAAGGCAAGGCTTGACCGACAATTGCATGAAGAATCTGCTTAGGGTTAGGCGTT
TTGCGCTGCTTCGCGATGTACGGGCCAGATATACGCGTTGACATTGATTATTGACTAGTTATTAATAGTA
ATCAATTACGGGGTCATTAGTTCATAGCCCATATATGGAGTTCCGCGTTACATAACTTACGGTAAATGGC
CCGCCTGGCTGACCGCCCAACGACCCCCGCCCATTGACGTCAATAATGACGTATGTTCCCATAGTAACGC
CAATAGGGACTTTCCATTGACGTCAATGGGTGGAGTATTTACGGTAAACTGCCCACTTGGCAGTACATCA
AGTGTATCATATGCCAAGTACGCCCCCTATTGACGTCAATGACGGTAAATGGCCCGCCTGGCATTATGCC
CAGTACATGACCTTATGGGACTTTCCTACTTGGCAGTACATCTACGTATTAGTCATCGCTATTACCATGG
TGATGCGGTTTTGGCAGTACATCAATGGGCGTGGATAGCGGTTTGACTCACGGGGATTTCCAAGTCTCCA
CCCCATTGACGTCAATGGGAGTTTGTTTTGGCACCAAAATCAACGGGACTTTCCAAAATGTCGTAACAAC
TCCGCCCCATTGACGCAAATGGGCGGTAGGCGTGTACGGTGGGAGGTCTATATAAGCAGAGCTCGTTTAG
TGAACCGTCAGATCGCCTGGAGACGCCATCCACGCTGTTTTGACCTCCATAGAAGACACCGGGACCGATC
CAGCCTCCGGACTCTAGAGGATCGAACCCTTGCCACCATGGACAAGAAGTACTCCATTGGGCTCGCTATC
GGCACAAACAGCGTCGGCTGGGCCGTCATTACGGACGAGTACAAGGTGCCGAGCAAAAAATTCAAAGTTC
TGGGCAATACCGATCGCCACAGCATAAAGAAGAACCTCATTGGCGCCCTCCTGTTCGACTCCGGGGAGAC
GGCCGAAGCCACGCGGCTCAAAAGAACAGCACGGCGCAGATATACCCGCAGAAAGAATCGGATCTGCTAC
CTGCAGGAGATCTTTAGTAATGAGATGGCTAAGGTGGATGACTCTTTCTTCCATAGGCTGGAGGAGTCCT
TTTTGGTGGAGGAGGATAAAAAGCACGAGCGCCACCCAATCTTTGGCAATATCGTGGACGAGGTGGCGTA
CCATGAAAAGTACCCAACCATATATCATCTGAGGAAGAAGCTTGTAGACAGTACTGATAAGGCTGACTTG
CGGTTGATCTATCTCGCGCTGGCGCATATGATCAAATTTCGGGGACACTTCCTCATCGAGGGGGACCTGA
ACCCAGACAACAGCGATGTCGACAAACTCTTTATCCAACTGGTTCAGACTTACAATCAGCTTTTCGAAGA
GAACCCGATCAACGCATCCGGAGTTGACGCCAAAGCAATCCTGAGCGCTAGGCTGTCCAAATCCCGGCGG
CTCGAAAACCTCATCGCACAGCTCCCTGGGGAGAAGAAGAACGGCCTGTTTGGTAATCTTATCGCCCTGT
CACTCGGGCTGACCCCCAACTTTAAATCTAACTTCGACCTGGCCGAAGATGCCAAGCTTCAACTGAGCAA
AGACACCTACGATGATGATCTCGACAATCTGCTGGCCCAGATCGGCGACCAGTACGCAGACCTTTTTTTG
GCGGCAAAGAACCTGTCAGACGCCATTCTGCTGAGTGATATTCTGCGAGTGAACACGGAGATCACCAAAG
CTCCGCTGAGCGCTAGTATGATCAAGCGCTATGATGAGCACCACCAAGACTTGACTTTGCTGAAGGCCCT
TGTCAGACAGCAACTGCCTGAGAAGTACAAGGAAATTTTCTTCGATCAGTCTAAAAATGGCTACGCCGGA
TACATTGACGGCGGAGCAAGCCAGGAGGAATTTTACAAATTTATTAAGCCCATCTTGGAAAAAATGGACG
GCACCGAGGAGCTGCTGGTAAAGCTTAACAGAGAAGATCTGTTGCGCAAACAGCGCACTTTCGACAATGG
AAGCATCCCCCACCAGATTCACCTGGGCGAACTGCACGCTATCCTCAGGCGGCAAGAGGATTTCTACCCC
TTTTTGAAAGATAACAGGGAAAAGATTGAGAAAATCCTCACATTTCGGATACCCTACTATGTAGGCCCCC
TCGCCCGGGGAAATTCCAGATTCGCGTGGATGACTCGCAAATCAGAAGAGACCATCACTCCCTGGAACTT
CGAGGAAGTCGTGGATAAGGGGGCCTCTGCCCAGTCCTTCATCGAAAGGATGACTAACTTTGATAAAAAT
CTGCCTAACGAAAAGGTGCTTCCTAAACACTCTCTGCTGTACGAGTACTTCACAGTTTATAACGAGCTCA
CCAAGGTCAAATACGTCACAGAAGGGATGAGAAAGCCAGCATTCCTGTCTGGAGAGCAGAAGAAAGCTAT
CGTGGACCTCCTCTTCAAGACGAACCGGAAAGTTACCGTGAAACAGCTCAAAGAAGACTATTTCAAAAAG
ATTGAATGTTTCGACTCTGTTGAAATCAGCGGAGTGGAGGATCGCTTCAACGCATCCCTGGGAACGTATC
ACGATCTCCTGAAAATCATTAAAGACAAGGACTTCCTGGACAATGAGGAGAACGAGGACATTCTTGAGGA
CATTGTCCTCACCCTTACGTTGTTTGAAGATAGGGAGATGATTGAAGAACGCTTGAAAACTTACGCTCAT
CTCTTCGACGACAAAGTCATGAAACAGCTCAAGAGGCGCCGATATACAGGATGGGGGCGGCTGTCAAGAA
AACTGATCAATGGGATCCGAGACAAGCAGAGTGGAAAGACAATCCTGGATTTTCTTAAGTCCGATGGATT
TGCCAACCGGAACTTCATGCAGTTGATCCATGATGACTCTCTCACCTTTAAGGAGGACATCCAGAAAGCA
CAAGTTTCTGGCCAGGGGGACAGTCTTCACGAGCACATCGCTAATCTTGCAGGTAGCCCAGCTATCAAAA
AGGGAATACTGCAGACCGTTAAGGTCGTGGATGAACTCGTCAAAGTAATGGGAAGGCATAAGCCCGAGAA
TATCGTTATCGAGATGGCCCGAGAGAACCAAACTACCCAGAAGGGACAGAAGAACAGTAGGGAAAGGATG
AAGAGGATTGAAGAGGGTATAAAAGAACTGGGGTCCCAAATCCTTAAGGAACACCCAGTTGAAAACACCC
AGCTTCAGAATGAGAAGCTCTACCTGTACTACCTGCAGAACGGCAGGGACATGTACGTGGATCAGGAACT
GGACATCAATCGGCTCTCCGACTACGACGTGGCTGCTATCGTGCCCCAGTCTTTTCTCAAAGATGATTCT
ATTGATAATAAAGTGTTGACAAGATCCGATAAAGCTAGAGGGAAGAGTGATAACGTCCCCTCAGAAGAAG
TTGTCAAGAAAATGAAAAATTATTGGCGGCAGCTGCTGAACGCCAAACTGATCACACAACGGAAGTTCGA
TAATCTGACTAAGGCTGAACGAGGTGGCCTGTCTGAGTTGGATAAAGCCGGCTTCATCAAAAGGCAGCTT
GTTGAGACACGCCAGATCACCAAGCACGTGGCCCAAATTCTCGATTCACGCATGAACACCAAGTACGATG
AAAATGACAAACTGATTCGAGAGGTGAAAGTTATTACTCTGAAGTCTAAGCTGGTCTCAGATTTCAGAAA
GGACTTTCAGTTTTATAAGGTGAGAGAGATCAACAATTACCACCATGCGCATGATGCCTACCTGAATGCA
GTGGTAGGCACTGCACTTATCAAAAAATATCCCAAGCTTGAATCTGAATTTGTTTACGGAGACTATAAAG
TGTACGATGTTAGGAAAATGATCGCAAAGTCTGAGCAGGAAATAGGCAAGGCCACCGCTAAGTACTTCTT
TTACAGCAATATTATGAATTTTTTCAAGACCGAGATTACACTGGCCAATGGAGAGATTCGGAAGCGACCA
CTTATCGAAACAAACGGAGAAACAGGAGAAATCGTGTGGGACAAGGGTAGGGATTTCGCGACAGTCCGGA
AGGTCCTGTCCATGCCGCAGGTGAACATCGTTAAAAAGACCGAAGTACAGACCGGAGGCTTCTCCAAGGA
AAGTATCCTCCCGAAAAGGAACAGCGACAAGCTGATCGCACGCAAAAAAGATTGGGACCCCAAGAAATAC
GGCGGATTCGATTCTCCTACAGTCGCTTACAGTGTACTGGTTGTGGCCAAAGTGGAGAAAGGGAAGTCTA
AAAAACTCAAAAGCGTCAAGGAACTGCTGGGCATCACAATCATGGAGCGATCAAGCTTCGAAAAAAACCC
CATCGACTTTCTCGAGGCGAAAGGATATAAAGAGGTCAAAAAAGACCTCATCATTAAGCTTCCCAAGTAC
TCTCTCTTTGAGCTTGAAAACGGCCGGAAACGAATGCTCGCTAGTGCGGGCGAGCTGCAGAAAGGTAACG
AGCTGGCACTGCCCTCTAAATACGTTAATTTCTTGTATCTGGCCAGCCACTATGAAAAGCTCAAAGGGTC
TCCCGAAGATAATGAGCAGAAGCAGCTGTTCGTGGAACAACACAAACACTACCTTGATGAGATCATCGAG
CAAATAAGCGAATTCTCCAAAAGAGTGATCCTCGCCGACGCTAACCTCGATAAGGTGCTTTCTGCTTACA
ATAAGCACAGGGATAAGCCCATCAGGGAGCAGGCAGAAAACATTATCCACTTGTTTACTCTGACCAACTT
GGGCGCGCCTGCAGCCTTCAAGTACTTCGACACCACCATAGACAGAAAGCGGTACACCTCTACAAAGGAG
GTCCTGGACGCCACACTGATTCATCAGTCAATTACGGGGCTCTATGAAACAAGAATCGACCTCTCTCAGC
TCGGTGGAGACAGCAGGGCTGACCCCAAGAAGAAGAGGAAGGTGAGTGGTGGAGGAAGTGGCGGGTCAGG
GTCGCCTCACACCACCGAGCCCATGCTGATGGAATACCCCGAGGCCATCACCCGGCTCGTGACAGGCGCT
CAGAGGCCTCCTGATCCAGCTCCTGCCCCTCTGGGAGCACCAGGCCTGCCTAATGGACTGCTGTCTGGCG
ACGAGGACTTCAGCTCTATCGCCGATATGGATTTCTCAGCCTTGCTGTAGAAGAATTCGATCCCTACCGG
TTAGTAATGAGTTTAAACGGGGGAGGCTAACTGAAACACGGAAGGAGACAATACCGGAAGGAACCCGCGC
TATGACGGCAATAAAAAGACAGAATAAAACGCACGGGTGTTGGGTCGTTTGTTCATAAACGCGGGGTTCG
GTCCCAGGGCTGGCACTCTGTCGATACCCCACCGAGACCCCATTGGGGCCAATACGCCCGCGTTTCTTCC
TTTTCCCCACCCCACCCCCCAAGTTCGGGTGAAGGCCCAGGGCTCGCAGCCAACGTCGGGGCGGCAGGCC
CTCCATAGTCGGTCGTTCGGCTGCGGCGAGCGGTATCAGCTCACTCAAAGGCGGTAATACGGTTATCCAC
AGAATCAGGGGATAACGCAGGAAAGAACATGTGAGCAAAAGGCCAGCAAAAGGCCAGGAACCGTAAAAAG
GCCGCGTTGCTGGCGTTTTTCCATAGGCTCCGCCCCCCTGACGAGCATCACAAAAATCGACGCTCAAGTC
AGAGGTGGCGAAACCCGACAGGACTATAAAGATACCAGGCGTTTCCCCCTGGAAGCTCCCTCGTGCGCTC
TCCTGTTCCGACCCTGCCGCTTACCGGATACCTGTCCGCCTTTCTCCCTTCGGGAAGCGTGGCGCTTTCT
CATAGCTCACGCTGTAGGTATCTCAGTTCGGTGTAGGTCGTTCGCTCCAAGCTGGGCTGTGTGCACGAAC
CCCCCGTTCAGCCCGACCGCTGCGCCTTATCCGGTAACTATCGTCTTGAGTCCAACCCGGTAAGACACGA
CTTATCGCCACTGGCAGCAGCCACTGGTAACAGGATTAGCAGAGCGAGGTATGTAGGCGGTGCTACAGAG
TTCTTGAAGTGGTGGCCTAACTACGGCTACACTAGAAGAACAGTATTTGGTATCTGCGCTCTGCTGAAGC
CAGTTACCTTCGGAAAAAGAGTTGGTAGCTCTTGATCCGGCAAACAAACCACCGCTGGTAGCGGTGGTTT
TTTTGTTTGCAAGCAGCAGATTACGCGCAGAAAAAAAGGATCTCAAGAAGATCCTTTGATCTTTTCTACG
GGGTCTGACGCTCAGTGGAACGAAAACTCACGTTAAGGGATTTTGGTCATGAGATTATCAAAAAGGATCT
TCACCTAGATCCTTTTAAATTAAAAATGAAGTTTTAAATCAATCTAAAGTATATATGAGTAAACTTGGTC
TGACAGTTACCAATGCTTAATCAGTGAGGCACCTATCTCAGCGATCTGTCTATTTCGTTCATCCATAGTT
GCCTGACTCCCCGTCGTGTAGATAACTACGATACGGGAGGGCTTACCATCTGGCCCCAGTGCTGCAATGA
TACCGCGAGACCCACGCTCACCGGCTCCAGATTTATCAGCAATAAACCAGCCAGCCGGAAGGGCCGAGCG
CAGAAGTGGTCCTGCAACTTTATCCGCCTCCATCCAGTCTATTAATTGTTGCCGGGAAGCTAGAGTAAGT
AGTTCGCCAGTTAATAGTTTGCGCAACGTTGTTGCCATTGCTACAGGCATCGTGGTGTCACGCTCGTCGT
TTGGTATGGCTTCATTCAGCTCCGGTTCCCAACGATCAAGGCGAGTTACATGATCCCCCATGTTGTGCAA
AAAAGCGGTTAGCTCCTTCGGTCCTCCGATCGTTGTCAGAAGTAAGTTGGCCGCAGTGTTATCACTCATG
GTTATGGCAGCACTGCATAATTCTCTTACTGTCATGCCATCCGTAAGATGCTTTTCTGTGACTGGTGAGT
ACTCAACCAAGTCATTCTGAGAATAGTGTATGCGGCGACCGAGTTGCTCTTGCCCGGCGTCAATACGGGA
TAATACCGCGCCACATAGCAGAACTTTAAAAGTGCTCATCATTGGAAAACGTTCTTCGGGGCGAAAACTC
TCAAGGATCTTACCGCTGTTGAGATCCAGTTCGATGTAACCCACTCGTGCACCCAACTGATCTTCAGCAT
CTTTTACTTTCACCAGCGTTTCTGGGTGAGCAAAAACAGGAAGGCAAAATGCCGCAAAAAAGGGAATAAG
GGCGACACGGAAATGTTGAATACTCATACTCTTCCTTTTTCAATATTATTGAAGCATTTATCAGGGTTAT
TGTCTCATGAGCGGATACATATTTGAATGTATTTAGAAAAATAAACAAATAGGGGTTCCGCGCACATTTC
CCCGAAAAGTGCCACCTGACGTCGACGGATCGGGAGATCTCCCGATCCCCTATGGTGCACTCTCAGTACA
ATCTGCTCTGATGCCGCATAGTTAAGCCAGTATCTGCTCCCTGCTTGTGTGTTGGAGGTCGCTGAGTAGT
GCGCGAGC
